>Addgene plasmid #113543 | pGEX-5X-1_MePCE_aa432-689 | addgene full sequence | sequence record 217032 | Addgene NGS Result
ACTCCCGTTCTGGATAATGTTTTTTGCGCCGACATCATAACGGTTCTGGCAAATATTCTGAAATGAGCTG
TTGACAATTAATCATCGGCTCGTATAATGTGTGGAATTGTGAGCGGATAACAATTTCACACAGGAAACAG
TATTCATGTCCCCTATACTAGGTTATTGGAAAATTAAGGGCCTTGTGCAACCCACTCGACTTCTTTTGGA
ATATCTTGAAGAAAAATATGAAGAGCATTTGTATGAGCGCGATGAAGGTGATAAATGGCGAAACAAAAAG
TTTGAATTGGGTTTGGAGTTTCCCAATCTTCCTTATTATATTGATGGTGATGTTAAATTAACACAGTCTA
TGGCCATCATACGTTATATAGCTGACAAGCACAACATGTTGGGTGGTTGTCCAAAAGAGCGTGCAGAGAT
TTCAATGCTTGAAGGAGCGGTTTTGGATATTAGATACGGTGTTTCGAGAATTGCATATAGTAAAGACTTT
GAAACTCTCAAAGTTGATTTTCTTAGCAAGCTACCTGAAATGCTGAAAATGTTCGAAGATCGTTTATGTC
ATAAAACATATTTAAATGGTGATCATGTAACCCATCCTGACTTCATGTTGTATGACGCTCTTGATGTTGT
TTTATACATGGACCCAATGTGCCTGGATGCGTTCCCAAAATTAGTTTGTTTTAAAAAACGTATTGAAGCT
ATCCCACAAATTGATAAGTACTTGAAATCCAGCAAGTATATAGCATGGCCTTTGCAGGGCTGGCAAGCCA
CGTTTGGTGGTGGCGACCATCCTCCAAAATCGGATCTGATCGAAGGTCGTGGGATCTCCGGGCGCCTTCG
GGTGTTGAAGCCTGAGTGGTTTCGGGGCCGGGACGTCCTAGATCTGGGCTGCAATGTGGGCCATCTGACC
CTGAGCATTGCCTGCAAGTGGGGCCCGTCCCGCATGGTGGGCCTGGATATCGATTCCCGGCTCATCCATT
CTGCCCGCCAAAACATCCGACACTACCTTTCCGAGGAGCTGCGTCTCCCACCCCAGACTTTGGAAGGGGA
CCCGGGGGCAGAGGGTGAGGAAGGGACCACCACCGTTCGAAAGAGGAGCTGCTTCCCAGCCTCGCTGACT
GCCAGCCGGGGTCCCATCGCTGCCCCCCAAGTGCCCTTGGATGGAGCGGACACATCAGTCTTCCCCAACA
ATGTTGTCTTCGTCACGGGTAATTATGTGCTGGATCGAGATGACCTGGTGGAGGCCCAAACACCTGAGTA
TGATGTGGTGCTCTGCCTCAGCCTCACCAAGTGGGTGCATCTGAACTGGGGAGACGAGGGCCTGAAGCGC
ATGTTTCGCCGGATCTACCGGCACCTACGCCCTGGGGGCATCCTGGTCCTAGAGCCCCAACCCTGGTCGT
CGTATGGCAAGAGAAAGACTCTTACAGAAACGATCTACAAGAACTACTACCGAATCCAATTGAAGCCAGA
GCAGTTCAGTTCCTACCTGACATCCCCAGACGTGGGCTTCTCCAGCTATGAGCTTGTGGCCACACCCCAC
AACACCTCTAAAGGCTTCCAGCGTCCTGTGTACCTGTTCCACAAGGCCCGATCCCCCAGCCACGAATTCC
CGGGTCGACTCGAGCGGCCGCATCGTGACTGACTGACGATCTGCCTCGCGCGTTTCGGTGATGACGGTGA
AAACCTCTGACACATGCAGCTCCCGGAGACGGTCACAGCTTGTCTGTAAGCGGATGCCGGGAGCAGACAA
GCCCGTCAGGGCGCGTCAGCGGGTGTTGGCGGGTGTCGGGGCGCAGCCATGACCCAGTCACGTAGCGATA
GCGGAGTGTATAATTCTTGAAGACGAAAGGGCCTCGTGATACGCCTATTTTTATAGGTTAATGTCATGAT
AATAATGGTTTCTTAGACGTCAGGTGGCACTTTTCGGGGAAATGTGCGCGGAACCCCTATTTGTTTATTT
TTCTAAATACATTCAAATATGTATCCGCTCATGAGACAATAACCCTGATAAATGCTTCAATAATATTGAA
AAAGGAAGAGTATGAGTATTCAACATTTCCGTGTCGCCCTTATTCCCTTTTTTGCGGCATTTTGCCTTCC
TGTTTTTGCTCACCCAGAAACGCTGGTGAAAGTAAAAGATGCTGAAGATCAGTTGGGTGCACGAGTGGGT
TACATCGAACTGGATCTCAACAGCGGTAAGATCCTTGAGAGTTTTCGCCCCGAAGAACGTTTTCCAATGA
TGAGCACTTTTAAAGTTCTGCTATGTGGCGCGGTATTATCCCGTGTTGACGCCGGGCAAGAGCAACTCGG
TCGCCGCATACACTATTCTCAGAATGACTTGGTTGAGTACTCACCAGTCACAGAAAAGCATCTTACGGAT
GGCATGACAGTAAGAGAATTATGCAGTGCTGCCATAACCATGAGTGATAACACTGCGGCCAACTTACTTC
TGACAACGATCGGAGGACCGAAGGAGCTAACCGCTTTTTTGCACAACATGGGGGATCATGTAACTCGCCT
TGATCGTTGGGAACCGGAGCTGAATGAAGCCATACCAAACGACGAGCGTGACACCACGATGCCTGYAGCA
ATGGCAACAACGTTGCGCAAACTATTAACTGGCGAACTACTTACTCTAGCTTCCCGGCAACAATTAATAG
ACTGGATGGAGGCGGATAAAGTTGCAGGACCACTTCTGCGCTCGGCCCTTCCGGCTGGCTGGTTTATTGC
TGATAAATCTGGAGCCGGTGAGCGTGGGTCTCGCGGTATCATTGCAGCACTGGGGCCAGATGGTAAGCCC
TCCCGTATCGTAGTTATCTACACGACGGGGAGTCAGGCAACTATGGATGAACGAAATAGACAGATCGCTG
AGATAGGTGCCTCACTGATTAAGCATTGGTAACTGTCAGACCAAGTTTACTCATATATACTTTAGATTGA
TTTAAAACTTCATTTTTAATTTAAAAGGATCTAGGTGAAGATCCTTTTTGATAATCTCATGACCAAAATC
CCTTAACGTGAGTTTTCGTTCCACTGAGCGTCAGACCCCGTAGAAAAGATCAAAGGATCTTCTTGAGATC
CTTTTTTTCTGCGCGTAATCTGCTGCTTGCAAACAAAAAAACCACCGCTACCAGCGGTGGTTTGTTTGCC
GGATCAAGAGCTACCAACTCTTTTTCCGAAGGTAACTGGCTTCAGCAGAGCGCAGATACCAAATACTGTY
CTTCTAGTGTAGCCGTAGTTAGGCCACCACTTCAAGAACTCTGTAGCACCGCCTACATACCTCGCTCTGC
TAATCCTGTTACCAGTGGCTGCTGCCAGTGGCGATAAGTCGTGTCTTACCGGGTTGGACTCAAGACGATA
GTTACCGGATAAGGCGCAGCGGTCGGGCTGAACGGGGGGTTCGTGCACACAGCCCAGCTTGGAGCGAACG
ACCTACACCGAACTGAGATACCTACAGCGTGAGCTATGAGAAAGCGCCACGCTTCCCGAAGGGAGAAAGG
CGGACAGGTATCCGGTAAGCGGCAGGGTCGGAACAGGAGAGCGCACGAGGGAGCTTCCAGGGGGAAACGC
CTGGTATCTTTATAGTCCTGTCGGGTTTCGCCACCTCTGACTTGAGCGTCGATTTTTGTGATGCTCGTCA
GGGGGGCGGAGCCTATGGAAAAACGCCAGCAACGCGGCCTTTTTACGGTTCCTGGCCTTTTGCTGGCCTT
TTGCTCACATGTTCTTTCCTGCGTTATCCCCTGATTCTGTGGATAACCGTATTACCGCCTTTGAGTGAGC
TGATACCGCTCGCCGCAGCCGAACGACCGAGCGCAGCGAGTCAGTGAGCGAGGAAGCGGAAGAGCGCCTG
ATGCGGTATTTTCTCCTTACGCATCTGTGCGGTATTTCACACCGCATAAATTCCGACACCATCGAATGGC
GCAAAACCTTTCGCGGTATGGCATGATAGCGCCCGGAAGAGAGTCAATTCAGGGTGGTGAATGTGAAACC
AGTAACGTTATACGATGTCGCAGAGTATGCCGGTGTCTCTTATCAGACCGTTTCCCGCGTGGTGAACCAG
GCCAGCCACGTTTCTGCGAAAACGCGGGAAAAAGTGGAAGCGGCGATGGCGGAGCTGAATTACATTCCCA
ACCGCGTGGCACAACAACTGGCGGGCAAACAGTCGTTGCTGATTGGCGTTGCCACCTCCAGTCTGGCCCT
GCACGCGCCGTCGCAAATTGTCGCGGCGATTAAATCTCGCGCCGATCAACTGGGTGCCAGCGTGGTGGTG
TCGATGGTAGAACGAAGCGGCGTCGAAGCCTGTAAAGCGGCGGTGCACAATCTTCTCGCGCAACGCGTCA
GTGGGCTGATCATTAACTATCCGCTGGATGACCAGGATGCCATTGCTGTGGAAGCTGCCTGCACTAATGT
TCCGGCGTTATTTCTTGATGTCTCTGACCAGACACCCATCAACAGTATTATTTTCTCCCATGAAGACGGT
ACGCGACTGGGCGTGGAGCATCTGGTCGCATTGGGTCACCAGCAAATCGCGCTGTTAGCGGGCCCATTAA
GTTCTGTCTCGGCGCGTCTGCGTCTGGCTGGCTGGCATAAATATCTCACTCGCAATCAAATTCAGCCGAT
AGCGGAACGGGAAGGCGACTGGAGTGCCATGTCCGGTTTTCAACAAACCATGCAAATGCTGAATGAGGGC
ATCGTTCCCACTGCGATGCTGGTTGCCAACGATCAGATGGCGCTGGGCGCAATGCGCGCCATTACCGAGT
CCGGGCTGCGCGTTGGTGCGGATATCTCGGTAGTGGGATACGACGATACCGAAGACAGCTCATGTTATAT
CCCGCCGTTAACCACCATCAAACAGGATTTTCGCCTGCTGGGGCAAACCAGCGTGGACCGCTTGCTGCAA
CTCTCTCAGGGCCAGGCGGTGAAGGGCAATCAGCTGTTGCCCGTCTCACTGGTGAAAAGAAAAACCACCC
TGGCGCCCAATACGCAAACCGCCTCTCCCCGCGCGTTGGCCGATTCATTAATGCAGCTGGCACGACAGGT
TTCCCGACTGGAAAGCGGGCAGTGAGCGCAACGCAATTAATGTAAGTTAGCTCACTCATTAGGCACCCCA
GGCTTTACACTTTATGCTTCCGGCTCGTATGTTGTGTGGAATTGTGAGCGGATAACAATTTCACACAGGA
AACAGCTATGACCATGATTACGGATTCACTGGCCGTCGTTTTACAACGTCGTGACTGGGAAAACCCTGGC
GTTACCCAACTTAATCGCCTTGCAGCACATCCCCCTTTCGCCAGCTGGCGTAATAGCGAAGAGGCCCGCA
CCGATCGCCCTTCCCAACAGTTGCGCAGCCTGAATGGCGAATGGCGCTTTGCCTGGTTTCCGGCACCAGA
AGCGGTGCCGGAAAGCTGGCTGGAGTGCGATCTTCCTGAGGCCGATACTGTCGTCGTCCCCTCAAACTGG
CAGATGCACGGTTACGATGCGCCCATCTACACCAACGTGACCTATCCCATTACGGTCAATCCGCCGTTTG
TTCCCACGGAGAATCCGACGGGTTGTTACTCGCTCACATTTAATGTTGATGAAAGCTGGCTACAGGAAGG
CCAGACGCGAATTATTTTTGATGGCGTTGGAATTAGCTTATCGACTGCACGGTGCACCAATGCTTCTGGC
GTCAGGCAGCCATCGGAAGCTGTGGTATGGCTGTGCAGGTCGTAAATCACTGCATAATTCGTGTCGCTCA
AGGCGC
Features (pLannotate 1.2.2; 17 found; start..end, strand, type, name):
     71..99      +  promoter       tac promoter: strong E. coli promoter; hybrid between the trp and lac UV5 promoters
    107..123     +  protein_bind   lac operator: The lac repressor binds to the lac operator to inhibit transcription in E. coli. This inhibition can be relieved by adding lactose or isopropyl-β-D-thiogalactopyranoside (IPTG). lac repressor encoded by lacI
    146..799     +  CDS            GST26_SCHJA: Experimental evidence at protein level: Swiss-Prot protein existence level 1. GST isoenzymes appear to play a central role in the parasite detoxification system. Other functions are also suspected including a role in increasing the solubility of haematin in the parasite gut. From Schistosoma japonicum (Blood fluke).
    830..1603    +  CDS            MEPCE (fragment): MEPCE_HUMAN - Also known as BCDIN3 From Homo sapiens (Human).
   1651..1690    +  CDS            rop (fragment): Rop protein, which maintains plasmids at low copy number; rop
   1792..1832    +  misc_feature   bom (fragment): basis of mobility region from pBR322
   1937..2041    +  promoter       AmpR promoter: bla
   2042..2902    +  CDS            AmpR: β-lactamase; bla; confers resistance to ampicillin, carbenicillin, and related antibiotics
   3073..3661    +  rep_origin     ori: high-copy-number ColE1/pMB1/pBR322/pUC origin of replication
   3847..3898    -  misc_feature   bom (fragment): basis of mobility region from pBR322
   3905..3982    +  promoter       lacI promoter: lacI
   3983..5065    +  CDS            lacI: lac repressor; lacI; The lac repressor binds to the lac operator to inhibit transcription in E. coli. This inhibition can be relieved by adding lactose or isopropyl-β-D-thiogalactopyranoside (IPTG).
   5078..5099    +  protein_bind   CAP binding site: CAP binding activates transcription in the presence of cAMP. E. coli catabolite activator protein
   5114..5144    +  promoter       lac promoter: promoter for the E. coli lac operon
   5152..5168    +  protein_bind   lac operator: The lac repressor binds to the lac operator to inhibit transcription in E. coli. This inhibition can be relieved by adding lactose or isopropyl-β-D-thiogalactopyranoside (IPTG). lac repressor encoded by lacI
   5188..5361    +  CDS            lacZα: LacZα fragment of β-galactosidase; lacZ fragment
   5625..5741    -  CDS            yciV (fragment): RNAAM_ECOLI - Also known as trpH From Escherichia coli (strain K12).
