[The description below was written by a language model from this plasmid's Addgene catalogue record and pLannotate feature annotations shown in this document.]
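Description:
pGEX-5X-1_MePCE_aa432-689 is a bacterial expression plasmid built on the commercial pGEX-5X-1 backbone and designed to produce a fragment of human MePCE (also known as BCDIN3) as an N-terminal glutathione S-transferase fusion in E. coli. The sequenced plasmid is about 5.7 kb, consistent with the roughly 5 kb backbone plus the 774 bp insert. It replicates from a high-copy ColE1/pMB1-type origin and is selected with ampicillin through the β-lactamase (AmpR) gene driven by its own promoter. Small remnants of the pBR322 rop and bom regions, along with a lac promoter/lacZα segment and a short yciV fragment, are annotated as backbone carry-over and have no evident role in expression.

The expression cassette consists of the strong hybrid tac promoter followed by a lac operator, then the Schistosoma japonicum GST coding sequence, a short linker, and the MePCE fragment encoding amino acids 432–689. The plasmid also carries lacI with its own promoter, so the lac repressor holds the tac promoter off until induction with IPTG, giving host-independent control of expression. The pGEX-5X series normally places a Factor Xa cleavage site between GST and the cloning site, although this site is not annotated in the feature table, and the record does not state which restriction sites were used for cloning. The GST moiety allows the fusion protein to be captured on glutathione resin, making the construct suited to producing recombinant MePCE fragment for purification, pull-down and other in vitro biochemical assays. The associated publication concerns the RNA methylation and histone-binding activities of MePCE in P-TEFb regulation.
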