Addgene plasmid #113543: pGEX-5X-1_MePCE_aa432-689
Purpose: Produces an N-terminal GST-tagged MePCE protein consisting of amino acids 432 - 689.
Depositing lab: Blerta Xhemalce. Depositing organization: University of Texas at Austin. Publication: Crosstalk between the RNA Methylation and Histone-Binding Activities of MePCE Regulates P-TEFb Activation on Chromatin. Shelton SB, Shah NM, Abell NS, Devanathan SK, Mercado M, Xhemalce B. Cell Rep. 2018 Feb 6;22(6):1374-1383. doi: 10.1016/j.celrep.2018.01.028. PubMed 29425494.
Backbone
  Vector backbone: pGEX-5X-1
  Backbone manufacturer: GE Healthcare Life Sciences
  Backbone size w/o insert (bp): 4972
  Vector type: Bacterial Expression
Growth in bacteria
  Bacterial resistance: Ampicillin, 100 μg/mL
  Growth temperature: 37°C
  Growth strain: DH5alpha
  Copy number: High Copy
Gene/Insert
  Gene/Insert name: MePCE
  Species: H. sapiens (human)
  Insert size (bp): 774
  Entrez Gene: MEPCE (a.k.a. BCDIN3)
  Tag / fusion protein: GST (N terminal on backbone)
  Cloning method: Restriction Enzyme; 5′ cloning site unknown (unknown if destroyed)
Terms and licenses: Academic/Nonprofit Terms; Industry Terms: Not Available to Industry
How to cite: pGEX-5X-1_MePCE_aa432-689 was a gift from Blerta Xhemalce (Addgene plasmid # 113543 ; http://n2t.net/addgene:113543 ; RRID:Addgene_113543)
